>Addgene plasmid #59134 | pOTTC591 - pCMV Mem-iRFP | depositor full sequence | sequence record 191212 | pOTTC591 - pCMV Mem-iRFP sequence 6091 bps
TAGTTATTAATAGTAATCAATTACGGGGTCATTAGTTCATAGCCCATATATGGAGTTCCGCGTTACATAA
CTTACGGTAAATGGCCCGCCTGGCTGACCGCCCAACGACCCCCGCCCATTGACGTCAATAATGACGTATG
TTCCCATAGTAACGCCAATAGGGACTTTCCATTGACGTCAATGGGTGGAGTATTTACGGTAAACTGCCCA
CTTGGCAGTACATCAAGTGTATCATATGCCAAGTACGCCCCCTATTGACGTCAATGACGGTAAATGGCCC
GCCTGGCATTATGCCCAGTACATGACCTTATGGGACTTTCCTACTTGGCAGTACATCTACGTATTAGTCA
TCGCTATTACCATGGTGATGCGGTTTTGGCAGTACATCAATGGGCGTGGATAGCGGTTTGACTCACGGGG
ATTTCCAAGTCTCCACCCCATTGACGTCAATGGGAGTTTGTTTTGGCACCAAAATCAACGGGACTTTCCA
AAATGTCGTAACAACTCCGCCCCATTGACGCAAATGGGCGGTAGGCGTGTACGGTGGGAGGTCTATATAA
GCAGAGCTGGTTTAGTGAACCGTCAGATCCGCTAGCGCTACCGGACTCAGATCTCGAGCTCAAGCTTCGA
ATTCTGCAGTCGACGGTACCGCGGGCCCGGGATCCACCGGTCGCCACCATGCTGTGCTGTATGAGAAGAA
CCAAACAGGTTGAAAAGAATGATGAGGACCAAAAGATCAGCAAGGGCGCCGCTGAAGGATCCGTCGCCAG
GCAGCCTGACCTCTTGACCTGCGACGATGAGCCGATCCATATCCCCGGTGCCATCCAACCGCATGGACTG
CTGCTCGCCCTCGCCGCCGACATGACGATCGTTGCCGGCAGCGACAACCTTCCCGAACTCACCGGACTGG
CGATCGGCGCCCTGATCGGCCGCTCTGCGGCCGATGTCTTCGACTCGGAGACGCACAACCGTCTGACGAT
CGCCTTGGCCGAGCCCGGGGCGGCCGTCGGAGCACCGATCACTGTCGGCTTCACGATGCGAAAGGACGCA
GGCTTCATCGGCTCCTGGCATCGCCATGATCAGCTCATCTTCCTCGAGCTCGAGCCTCCCCAGCGGGACG
TCGCCGAGCCGCAGGCGTTCTTCCGCCGCACCAACAGCGCCATCCGCCGCCTGCAGGCCGCCGAAACCTT
GGAAAGCGCCTGCGCCGCCGCGGCGCAAGAGGTGCGGAAGATTACCGGCTTCGATCGGGTGATGATCTAT
CGCTTCGCCTCCGACTTCAGCGGCGAAGTGATCGCAGAGGATCGGTGCGCCGAGGTCGAGTCAAAACTAG
GCCTGCACTATCCTGCCTCAACCGTGCCGGCGCAGGCCCGTCGGCTCTATACCATCAACCCGGTACGGAT
CATTCCCGATATCAATTATCGGCCGGTGCCGGTCACCCCAGACCTCAATCCGGTCACCGGGCGGCCGATT
GATCTTAGCTTCGCCATCCTGCGCAGCGTCTCGCCCGTCCATCTGGAATTCATGCGCAACATAGGCATGC
ACGGCACGATGTCGATCTCGATTTTGCGCGGCGAGCGACTGTGGGGATTGATCGTTTGCCATCACCGAAC
GCCGTACTACGTCGATCTCGATGGCCGCCAAGCCTGCGAGCTAGTCGCCCAGGTTCTGGCCTGGCAGATC
GGCGTGATGGAAGAGTGAGCGGCCGCGACTCTAGATCATAATCAGCCATACCACATTTGTAGAGGTTTTA
CTTGCTTTAAAAAACCTCCCACACCTCCCCCTGAACCTGAAACATAAAATGAATGCAATTGTTGTTGTTA
ACTTGTTTATTGCAGCTTATAATGGTTACAAATAAAGCAATAGCATCACAAATTTCACAAATAAAGCATT
TTTTTCACTGCATTCTAGTTGTGGTTTGTCCAAACTCATCAATGTATCTTAAGGCGTAAATTGTAAGCGT
TAATATTTTGTTAAAATTCGCGTTAAATTTTTGTTAAATCAGCTCATTTTTTAACCAATAGGCCGAAATC
GGCAAAATCCCTTATAAATCAAAAGAATAGACCGAGATAGGGT
[37 nt withheld, positions 2074-2110]
AAAGAACGTGGACTCCAACGTCAAAGG
[49 nt withheld, positions 2138-2186]
T
[91 nt withheld, positions 2188-2278]
G
[124 nt withheld, positions 2280-2403]
CAGGTGGCACTTTTCGGGGAAATGTGCGCGGAACCCCTATTTGTTTATTTTTCTAAATACATTCAAATAT
GTATCCGCTCATGAGACAATAACCCTGATAAATGCTTCAATAATATTGAAAAAGGAAGAGTCCTGAGGCG
GAAAGAACCAGCTGTGGAATGTGTGTCAGTTAGGGTGTGGAAAGTCCCCAGGCTCCCCAGCAGGCAGAAG
TATGCAAAGCATGCATCTCAATTAGTCAGCAACCAGGTGTGGAAAGTCCCCAGGCTCCCCAGCAGGCAGA
AGTATGCAAAGCATGCATCTCAATTAGTCAGCAACCATAGTCCCGCCCCTAACTCCGCCCATCCCGCCCC
TAACTCCGCCCAGTTCCGCCCATTCTCCGCCCCATGGCTGACTAATTTTTTTTATTTATGCAGAGGCCGA
GGCCGCCTCGGCCTCTGAGCTATTCCAGAAGTAGTGAGGAGGCTTTTTTGGAGGCCTAGGCTTTTGCAAA
GATCGATATGAAAAAGCCTGAACTCACCGCGACGTCTGTCGAGAAGTTTCTGATCGAAAAGTTCGACAGC
GTCTCCGACCTGATGCAGCTCTCGGAGGGCGAAGAATCTCGTGCTTTCAGCTTCGATGTAGGAGGGCGTG
GATATGTCCTGCGGGTAAATAGCTGCGCCGATGGTTTCTACAAAGATCGTTATGTTTATCGGCACTTTGC
ATCGGCCGCGCTCCCGATTCCGGAAGTGCTTGACATTGGGGAATTCAGCGAGAGCCTGACCTATTGCATC
TCCCGCCGTGCACAGGGTGTCACGTTGCAAGACCTGCCTGAAACCGAACTGCCCGCTGTTCTGCAGCCGG
TCGCGGAGGCCATGGATGCGATCGCTGCGGCCGATCTTAGCCAGACGAGCGGGTTCGGCCCATTCGGACC
GCAAGGAATCGGTCAATACACTACATGGCGTGATTTCATATGCGCGATTGCTGATCCCCATGTGTATCAC
TGGCAAACTGTGATGGACGACACCGTCAGTGCGTCCGTCGCGCAGGCTCTCGATGAGCTGATGCTTTGGG
CCGAGGACTGCCCCGAAGTCCGGCACCTCGTGCACGCGGATTTCGGCTCCAACAATGTCCTGACGGACAA
TGGCCGCATAACAGCGGTCATTGACTGGAGCGAGGCGATGTTCGGGGATTCCCAATACGAGGTCGCCAAC
ATCTTCTTCTGGAGGCCGTGGTTGGCTTGTATGGAGCAGCAGACGCGCTACTTCGAGCGGAGGCATCCGG
AGCTTGCAGGATCGCCGCGGCTCCGGGCGTATATGCTCCGCATTGGTCTTGACCAACTCTATCAGAGCTT
GGTTGACGGCAATTTCGATGATGCAGCTTGGGCGCAGGGTCGATGCGACGCAATCGTCCGATCCGGAGCC
GGGACTGTCGGGCGTACACAAATCGCCCGCAGAAGCGCGGCCGTCTGGACCGATGGCTGTGTAGAAGTAC
TCGCCGATAGTGGAAACCGACGCCCCAGCACTCGTCCGAGGGCAAAGGAATAGAGTTCTAGAGGATCATA
ATCAGCCATACCACATTTGTAGAGGTTTTACTTGCTTTAAAAAACCTCCCACACCTCCCCCTGAACCTGA
AACATAAAATGAATGCAATTGTTGTTGTTAACTTGTTTATTGCAGCTTATAATGGTTACAAATAAAGCAA
TAGCATCACAAATTTCACAAATAAAGCATTTTTTTCACTGCCTCGCGATCCACAACCATGGCGAAAGGGC
CTCGTGATACGCCTATTTTTATAGGTTAATGTCATGATAATAATGGTTTCTTAGACGTCAGGTGGCACTT
TTCGGGGAAATGTGCGCGGAACCCCTATTTGTTTATTTTTCTAAATACATTCAAATATGTATCCGCTCAT
GAGACAATAACCCTGATAAATGCTTCAATAATATTGAAAAAGGAAGAGTATGAGTATTCAACATTTCCGT
GTCGCCCTTATTCCCTTTTTTGCGGCATTTTGCCTTCCTGTTTTTGCTCACCCAGAAACGCTGGTGAAAG
TAAAAGATGCTGAAGATCAGTTGGGTGCACGAGTGGGTTACATCGAACTGGATCTCAACAGCGGTAAGAT
CCTTGAGAGTTTTCGCCCCGAAGAACGTTTTCCAATGATGAGCACTTTTAAAGTTCTGCTATGTGGCGCG
GTATTATCCCGTATTGACGCCGGGCAAGAGCAACTCGGTCGCCGCATACACTATTCTCAGAATGACTTGG
TTGAGTACTCACCAGTCACAGAAAAGCATCTTACGGATGGCATGACAGTAAGAGAATTATGCAGTGCTGC
CATAACCATGAGTGATAACACTGCGGCCAACTTACTTCTGACAACGATCGGAGGACCGAAGGAGCTAACC
GCTTTTTTGCACAACATGGGGGATCATGTAACTCGCCTTGATCGTTGGGAACCGGAGCTGAATGAAGCCA
TACCAAACGACGAGCGTGACACCACGATGCCTGTAGCAATGGCAACAACGTTGCGCAAACTATTAACTGG
CGAACTACTTACTCTAGCTTCCCGGCAACAATTAATAGACTGGATGGAGGCGGATAAAGTTGCAGGACCA
CTTCTGCGCTCGGCCCTTCCGGCTGGCTGGTTTATTGCTGATAAATCTGGAGCCGGTGAGCGTGGGTCTC
GCGGTATCATTGCAGCACTGGGGCCAGATGGTAAGCCCTCCCGTATCGTAGTTATCTACACGACGGGGAG
TCAGGCAACTATGGATGAACGAAATAGACAGATCGCTGAGATAGGTGCCTCACTGATTAAGCATTGGTAA
GGCGCGCCAGGCCCTGCCATAGCCTCAGGTTACTCATATATACTTTAGATTGATTTAAAACTTCATTTTT
AATTTAAAAGGATCTAGGTGAAGATCCTTTTTGATAATCTCATGACCAAAATCCCTTAACGTGAGTTTTC
GTTCCACTGAGCGTCAGACCCCGTAGAAAAGATCAAAGGATCTTCTTGAGATCCTTTTTTTCTGCGCGTA
ATCTGCTGCTTGCAAACAAAAAAACCACCGCTACCAGCGGTGGTTTGTTTGCCGGATCAAGAGCTACCAA
CTCTTTTTCCGAAGGTAACTGGCTTCAGCAGAGCGCAGATACCAAATACTGTCCTTCTAGTGTAGCCGTA
GTTAGGCCACCACTTCAAGAACTCTGTAGCACCGCCTACATACCTCGCTCTGCTAATCCTGTTACCAGTG
GCTGCTGCCAGTGGCGATAAGTCGTGTCTTACCGGGTTGGACTCAAGACGATAGTTACCGGATAAGGCGC
AGCGGTCGGGCTGAACGGGGGGTTCGTGCACACAGCCCAGCTTGGAGCGAACGACCTACACCGAACTGAG
ATACCTACAGCGTGAGCTATGAGAAAGCGCCACGCTTCCCGAAGGGAGAAAGGCGGACAGGTATCCGGTA
AGCGGCAGGGTCGGAACAGGAGAGCGCACGAGGGAGCTTCCAGGGGGAAACGCCTGGTATCTTTATAGTC
CTGTCGGGTTTCGCCACCTCTGACTTGAGCGTCGATTTTTGTGATGCTCGTCAGGGGGGCGGAGCCTATG
GAAAAACGCCAGCAACGCGGCCTTTTTACGGTTCCTGGCCTTTTGCTGGCCTTTTGCTCACATGTTCTTT
CCTGCGTTATCCCCTGATTCTGTGGATAACCGTATTACCGCCATGCAT
Features (pLannotate 1.2.2; 16 found; start..end, strand, type, name):
     61..364     +  enhancer       CMV enhancer: human cytomegalovirus immediate early enhancer
    365..568     +  promoter       CMV promoter: human cytomegalovirus (CMV) immediate early promoter
    591..671     +  misc_feature   MCS: multiple cloning site
    679..738     +  CDS            Gap43 (fragment): NEUM_RAT - Experimental evidence at protein level: Swiss-Prot protein existence level 1. This protein is associated with nerve growth. It is a major component of the motile 'growth cones' that form the tips of elongating axons. Plays a role in axonal and dendritic filopodia induction (By similarity). From Rattus norvegicus (Rat).
    751..1698    +  CDS            iRFP713: phytochrome-based near-infrared fluorescent protein, originally termed iRFP (Filonov et al., 2011) name was changed to iRFP713 (Shcherbakova and Verkhusha, 2013)
   1714..1797    +  CDS            large T antigen (fragment): large T antigen from SV40 (simian virus 40)
   1820..1941    +  polyA_signal   SV40 poly(A) signal: SV40 polyadenylation signal
   1975..2403    -  rep_origin     f1 ori (sequence partly withheld): f1 bacteriophage origin of replication; arrow indicates direction of (+) strand synthesis
   2430..2534    +  promoter       AmpR promoter: bla
   2536..2893    +  promoter       SV40 promoter: SV40 enhancer and early promoter
   2901..3926    +  CDS            HygR: aminoglycoside phosphotransferase from E. coli; aph(4)-Ia; confers resistance to hygromycin
   3937..4020    +  CDS            large T antigen (fragment): large T antigen from SV40 (simian virus 40)
   4043..4124    +  polyA_signal   SV40 poly(A) signal: SV40 polyadenylation signal
   4238..4342    +  promoter       AmpR promoter: bla
   4343..5203    +  CDS            AmpR: β-lactamase; bla; confers resistance to ampicillin, carbenicillin, and related antibiotics
   5389..5977    +  rep_origin     ori: high-copy-number ColE1/pMB1/pBR322/pUC origin of replication
