>Addgene plasmid #59134 | pOTTC591 - pCMV Mem-iRFP | addgene full sequence | sequence record 194618 | Addgene NGS Result
GCCTTTTTACGGTTCCTGGCCTTTTGCTGGCCTTTTGCTCACATGTTCTTTCCTGCGTTATCCCCTGATT
CTGTGGATAACCGTATTACCGCCATGCATTAGTTATTAATAGTAATCAATTACGGGGTCATTAGTTCATA
GCCCATATATGGAGTTCCGCGTTACATAACTTACGGTAAATGGCCCGCCTGGCTGACCGCCCAACGACCC
CCGCCCATTGACGTCAATAATGACGTATGTTCCCATAGTAACGCCAATAGGGACTTTCCATTGACGTCAA
TGGGTGGAGTATTTACGGTAAACTGCCCACTTGGCAGTACATCAAGTGTATCATATGCCAAGTACGCCCC
CTATTGACGTCAATGACGGTAAATGGCCCGCCTGGCATTATGCCCAGTACATGACCTTATGGGACTTTCC
TACTTGGCAGTACATCTACGTATTAGTCATCGCTATTACCATGGTGATGCGGTTTTGGCAGTACATCAAT
GGGCGTGGATAGCGGTTTGACTCACGGGGATTTCCAAGTCTCCACCCCATTGACGTCAATGGGAGTTTGT
TTTGGCACCAAAATCAACGGGACTTTCCAAAATGTCGTAACAACTCCGCCCCATTGACGCAAATGGGCGG
TAGGCGTGTACGGTGGGAGGTCTATATAAGCAGAGCTGGTTTAGTGAACCGTCAGATCCGCTAGCGCTAC
CGGACTCAGATCTCGAGCTCAAGCTTCGAATTCTGCAGTCGACGGTACCGCGGGCCCGGGATCCACCGGT
CGCCACCATGCTGTGCTGTATGAGAAGAACCAAACAGGTTGAAAAGAATGATGAGGACCAAAAGATCAGC
AAGGGCGCCGCTGAAGGATCCGTCGCCAGGCAGCCTGACCTCTTGACCTGCGACGATGAGCCGATCCATA
TCCCCGGTGCCATCCAACCGCATGGACTGCTGCTCGCCCTCGCCGCCGACATGACGATCGTTGCCGGCAG
CGACAACCTTCCCGAACTCACCGGACTGGCGATCGGCGCCCTGATCGGCCGCTCTGCGGCCGATGTCTTC
GACTCGGAGACGCACAACCGTCTGACGATCGCCTTGGCCGAGCCCGGGGCGGCCGTCGGAGCACCGATCA
CTGTCGGCTTCACGATGCGAAAGGACGCAGGCTTCATCGGCTCCTGGCATCGCCATGATCAGCTCATCTT
CCTCGAGCTCGAGCCTCCCCAGCGGGACGTCGCCGAGCCGCAGGCGTTCTTCCGCCGCACCAACAGCGCC
ATCCGCCGCCTGCAGGCCGCCGAAACCTTGGAAAGCGCCTGCGCCGCCGCGGCGCAAGAGGTGCGGAAGA
TTACCGGCTTCGATCGGGTGATGATCTATCGCTTCGCCTCCGACTTCAGCGGCGAAGTGATCGCAGAGGA
TCGGTGCGCCGAGGTCGAGTCAAAACTAGGCCTGCACTATCCTGCCTCAACCGTGCCGGCGCAGGCCCGT
CGGCTCTATACCATCAACCCGGTACGGATCATTCCCGATATCAATTATCGGCCGGTGCCGGTCACCCCAG
ACCTCAATCCGGTCACCGGGCGGCCGATTGATCTTAGCTTCGCCATCCTGCGCAGCGTCTCGCCCGTCCA
TCTGGAATTCATGCGCAACATAGGCATGCACGGCACGATGTCGATCTCGATTTTGCGCGGCGAGCGACTG
TGGGGATTGATCGTTTGCCATCACCGAACGCCGTACTACGTCGATCTCGATGGCCGCCAAGCCTGCGAGC
TAGTCGCCCAGGTTCTGGCCTGGCAGATCGGCGTGATGGAAGAGTGAGCGGCCGCGACTCTAGATCATAA
TCAGCCATACCACATTTGTAGAGGTTTTACTTGCTTTAAAAAACCTCCCACACCTCCCCCTGAACCTGAA
ACATAAAATGAATGCAATTGTTGTTGTTAACTTGTTTATTGCAGCTTATAATGGTTACAAATAAAGCAAT
AGCATCACAAATTTCACAAATAAAGCATTTTTTTCACTGCATTCTAGTTGTGGTTTGTCCAAACTCATCA
ATGTATCTTAAGGCGTAAATTGTAAGCGTTAATATTTTGTTAAAATTCGCGTTAAATTTTTGTTAAATCA
GCTCATTTTTTAACCAATAGGCCGAAATCGGCAAAATCCCTTATAAATCAAAAGAATAGACCGAGATAGG
GT
[37 nt withheld, positions 2173-2209]
AAAGAACGTGGACTCCAACGTCAAAGG
[49 nt withheld, positions 2237-2285]
T
[91 nt withheld, positions 2287-2377]
G
[124 nt withheld, positions 2379-2502]
CAGGTGGCACTTTTCGGGGAAATGTGCGCGGAACCCCTATTTGTTTATTTTTCTAAATACATTCAAATAT
GTATCCGCTCATGAGACAATAACCCTGATAAATGCTTCAATAATATTGAAAAAGGAAGAGTCCTGAGGCG
GAAAGAACCAGCTGTGGAATGTGTGTCAGTTAGGGTGTGGAAAGTCCCCAGGCTCCCCAGCAGGCAGAAG
TATGCAAAGCATGCATCTCAATTAGTCAGCAACCAGGTGTGGAAAGTCCCCAGGCTCCCCAGCAGGCAGA
AGTATGCAAAGCATGCATCTCAATTAGTCAGCAACCATAGTCCCGCCCCTAACTCCGCCCATCCCGCCCC
TAACTCCGCCCAGTTCCGCCCATTCTCCGCCCCATGGCTGACTAATTTTTTTTATTTATGCAGAGGCCGA
GGCCGCCTCGGCCTCTGAGCTATTCCAGAAGTAGTGAGGAGGCTTTTTTGGAGGCCTAGGCTTTTGCAAA
GATCGATATGAAAAAGCCTGAACTCACCGCGACGTCTGTCGAGAAGTTTCTGATCGAAAAGTTCGACAGC
GTCTCCGACCTGATGCAGCTCTCGGAGGGCGAAGAATCTCGTGCTTTCAGCTTCGATGTAGGAGGGCGTG
GATATGTCCTGCGGGTAAATAGCTGCGCCGATGGTTTCTACAAAGATCGTTATGTTTATCGGCACTTTGC
ATCGGCCGCGCTCCCGATTCCGGAAGTGCTTGACATTGGGGAATTCAGCGAGAGCCTGACCTATTGCATC
TCCCGCCGTGCACAGGGTGTCACGTTGCAAGACCTGCCTGAAACCGAACTGCCCGCTGTTCTGCAGCCGG
TCGCGGAGGCCATGGATGCGATCGCTGCGGCCGATCTTAGCCAGACGAGCGGGTTCGGCCCATTCGGACC
GCAAGGAATCGGTCAATACACTACATGGCGTGATTTCATATGCGCGATTGCTGATCCCCATGTGTATCAC
TGGCAAACTGTGATGGACGACACCGTCAGTGCGTCCGTCGCGCAGGCTCTCGATGAGCTGATGCTTTGGG
CCGAGGACTGCCCCGAAGTCCGGCACCTCGTGCACGCGGATTTCGGCTCCAACAATGTCCTGACGGACAA
TGGCCGCATAACAGCGGTCATTGACTGGAGCGAGGCGATGTTCGGGGATTCCCAATACGAGGTCGCCAAC
ATCTTCTTCTGGAGGCCGTGGTTGGCTTGTATGGAGCAGCAGACGCGCTACTTCGAGCGGAGGCATCCGG
AGCTTGCAGGATCGCCGCGGCTCCGGGCGTATATGCTCCGCATTGGTCTTGACCAACTCTATCAGAGCTT
GGTTGACGGCAATTTCGATGATGCAGCTTGGGCGCAGGGTCGATGCGACGCAATCGTCCGATCCGGAGCC
GGGACTGTCGGGCGTACACAAATCGCCCGCAGAAGCGCGGCCGTCTGGACCGATGGCTGTGTAGAAGTAC
TCGCCGATAGTGGAAACCGACGCCCCAGCACTCGTCCGAGGGCAAAGGAATAGAGTTCTAGAGGATCATA
ATCAGCCATACCACATTTGTAGAGGTTTTACTTGCTTTAAAAAACCTCCCACACCTCCCCCTGAACCTGA
AACATAAAATGAATGCAATTGTTGTTGTTAACTTGTTTATTGCAGCTTGTAATGGTTACAAATAAAGCAA
TAGCATCACAAATTTCACAAATAAAGCATTTTTTTCACTGCCTCGCGATCCACAACCATGGCGAAAGGGC
CTCGTGATACGCCTATTTTTATAGGTTAATGTCATGATAATAATGGTTTCTTAGACGTCAGGTGGCACTT
TTCGGGGAAATGTGCGCGGAACCCCTATTTGTTTATTTTTCTAAATACATTCAAATATGTATCCGCTCAT
GAGACAATAACCCTGATAAATGCTTCAATAATATTGAAAAAGGAAGAGTATGAGTATTCAACATTTCCGT
GTCGCCCTTATTCCCTTTTTTGCGGCATTTTGCCTTCCTGTTTTTGCTCACCCAGAAACGCTGGTGAAAG
TAAAAGATGCTGAAGATCAGTTGGGTGCACGAGTGGGTTACATCGAACTGGATCTCAACAGCGGTAAGAT
CCTTGAGAGTTTTCGCCCCGAAGAACGTTTTCCAATGATGAGCACTTTTAAAGTTCTGCTATGTGGCGCG
GTATTATCCCGTGTTGACGCCGGGCAAGAGCAACTCGGTCGCCGCATACACTATTCTCAGAATGACTTGG
TTGAGTACTCACCAGTCACAGAAAAGCATCTTACGGATGGCATGACAGTAAGAGAATTATGCAGTGCTGC
CATAACCATGAGTGATAACACTGCGGCCAACTTACTTCTGACAACGATCGGAGGACCGAAGGAGCTAACC
GCTTTTTTGCACAACATGGGGGATCATGTAACTCGCCTTGATCGTTGGGAACCGGAGCTGAATGAAGCCA
TACCAAACGACGAGCGTGACACCACGATGCCTGTAGCAATGGCAACAACGTTGCGCAAACTATTAACTGG
CGAACTACTTACTCTAGCTTCCCGGCAACAATTAATAGACTGGATGGAGGCGGATAAAGTTGCAGGACCA
CTTCTGCGCTCGGCCCTTCCGGCTGGCTGGTTTATTGCTGATAAATCTGGAGCCGGTGAGCGTGGGTCTC
GCGGTATCATTGCAGCACTGGGGCCAGATGGTAAGCCCTCCCGTATCGTAGTTATCTACACGACGGGGAG
TCAGGCAACTATGGATGAACGAAATAGACAGATCGCTGAGATAGGTGCCTCACTGATTAAGCATTGGTAA
GGCGCGCCAGGCCCTGCCATAGCCTCAGGTTACTCATATATACTTTAGATTGATTTAAAACTTCATTTTT
AATTTAAAAGGATCTAGGTGAAGATCCTTTTTGATAATCTCATGACCAAAATCCCTTAACGTGAGTTTTC
GTTCCACTGAGCGTCAGACCCCGTAGAAAAGATCAAAGGATCTTCTTGAGATCCTTTTTTTCTGCGCGTA
ATCTGCTGCTTGCAAACAAAAAAACCACCGCTACCAGCGGTGGTTTGTTTGCCGGATCAAGAGCTACCAA
CTCTTTTTCCGAAGGTAACTGGCTTCAGCAGAGCGCAGATACCAAATACTGTTCTTCTAGTGTAGCCGTA
GTTAGGCCACCACTTCAAGAACTCTGTAGCACCGCCTACATACCTCGCTCTGCTAATCCTGTTACCAGTG
GCTGCTGCCAGTGGCGATAAGTCGTGTCTTACCGGGTTGGACTCAAGACGATAGTTACCGGATAAGGCGC
AGCGGTCGGGCTGAACGGGGGGTTCGTGCACACAGCCCAGCTTGGAGCGAACGACCTACACCGAACTGAG
ATACCTACAGCGTGAGCTATGAGAAAGCGCCACGCTTCCCGAAGGGAGAAAGGCGGACAGGTATCCGGTA
AGCGGCAGGGTCGGAACAGGAGAGCGCACGAGGGAGCTTCCAGGGGGAAACGCCTGGTATCTTTATAGTC
CTGTCGGGTTTCGCCACCTCTGACTTGAGCGTCGATTTTTGTGATGCTCGTCAGGGGGGCGGAGCCTATG
GAAAAACGCCAGCAACGCG
Features (pLannotate 1.2.2; 17 found; start..end, strand, type, name):
     33..92      +  rep_origin     RSF ori (fragment): Plasmids containing the RSF 1030 origin of replication can be propagated in E. coli cells that contain additional plasmids with compatible origins.
    160..463     +  enhancer       CMV enhancer: human cytomegalovirus immediate early enhancer
    464..667     +  promoter       CMV promoter: human cytomegalovirus (CMV) immediate early promoter
    690..770     +  misc_feature   MCS: multiple cloning site
    778..837     +  CDS            Gap43 (fragment): NEUM_RAT - Experimental evidence at protein level: Swiss-Prot protein existence level 1. This protein is associated with nerve growth. It is a major component of the motile 'growth cones' that form the tips of elongating axons. Plays a role in axonal and dendritic filopodia induction (By similarity). From Rattus norvegicus (Rat).
    850..1797    +  CDS            iRFP713: phytochrome-based near-infrared fluorescent protein, originally termed iRFP (Filonov et al., 2011) name was changed to iRFP713 (Shcherbakova and Verkhusha, 2013)
   1813..1896    +  CDS            large T antigen (fragment): large T antigen from SV40 (simian virus 40)
   1919..2040    +  polyA_signal   SV40 poly(A) signal: SV40 polyadenylation signal
   2074..2502    -  rep_origin     f1 ori (sequence partly withheld): f1 bacteriophage origin of replication; arrow indicates direction of (+) strand synthesis
   2529..2633    +  promoter       AmpR promoter: bla
   2635..2992    +  promoter       SV40 promoter: SV40 enhancer and early promoter
   3000..4025    +  CDS            HygR: aminoglycoside phosphotransferase from E. coli; aph(4)-Ia; confers resistance to hygromycin
   4036..4119    +  CDS            large T antigen (fragment): large T antigen from SV40 (simian virus 40)
   4142..4223    +  polyA_signal   SV40 poly(A) signal: SV40 polyadenylation signal
   4337..4441    +  promoter       AmpR promoter: bla
   4442..5302    +  CDS            AmpR: β-lactamase; bla; confers resistance to ampicillin, carbenicillin, and related antibiotics
   5488..6076    +  rep_origin     ori: high-copy-number ColE1/pMB1/pBR322/pUC origin of replication
