[The description below was written by a language model from this plasmid's Addgene catalogue record and pLannotate feature annotations shown in this document.]
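Description:
pOTTC591 - pCMV Mem-iRFP is a 6,091 bp mammalian expression plasmid built on the Clontech pAcGFP-Mem-hygro backbone, in which the original fluorescent protein has been replaced by the near-infrared fluorescent protein iRFP713. It is maintained in E. coli as a high-copy plasmid through a ColE1/pUC-type origin and selected with ampicillin via a β-lactamase cassette. An f1 phage origin is also present. For selection in mammalian cells, it carries a hygromycin phosphotransferase gene driven by the SV40 enhancer/early promoter and terminated by an SV40 polyadenylation signal. A second copy of the bacterial bla promoter sits immediately upstream of the SV40 promoter.

The payload is a single expression cassette. The human cytomegalovirus immediate-early enhancer and promoter are followed by a multiple cloning site, a short 60 nt fragment annotated as rat Gap43 (neuromodulin), the iRFP713 coding sequence, and an SV40 poly(A) signal. The Gap43 fragment corresponds to the N-terminal palmitoylation signal listed in the record. Fused ahead of iRFP713, it directs lipid modification and anchors the reporter to membranes rather than leaving it cytosolic. iRFP713 is a phytochrome-derived protein that fluoresces in the near-infrared. The short "large T antigen" fragments annotated next to each poly(A) signal are most likely SV40 sequence flanking those terminators rather than functional coding regions.

The depositor and sequencing-derived records are the same length and show the same feature order, differing only in their start coordinate. A small RSF origin fragment is called in just one of them. The plasmid is used for constitutive expression of a membrane-targeted near-infrared label in transfected mammalian cells, and the associated publication evaluates iRFP713 as a reporter for neuronal studies.
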