Addgene plasmid #59134: pOTTC591 - pCMV Mem-iRFP
Purpose: A plasmid that express membrane-targeted iRFP under the CMV promoter.
Depositing lab: Brandon Harvey. Depositing organization: National Institute on Drug Abuse (NIDA). Publication: Near-infrared fluorescent protein iRFP713 as a reporter protein for optogenetic vectors, a transgenic Cre-reporter rat, and other neuronal studies. Richie CT, Whitaker LR, Whitaker KW, Necarsulmer J, Baldwin HA, Zhang Y, Fortuno L, Hinkle JJ, Koivula P, Henderson MJ, Sun W, Wang K, Smith JC, Pickel J, Ji N, Hope BT, Harvey BK. J Neurosci Methods. 2017 Jun 1;284:1-14. doi: 10.1016/j.jneumeth.2017.03.020. Epub 2017 Apr 2. PubMed 28380331.
Backbone
  Vector backbone: pAcGFP-Mem-hygro
  Backbone manufacturer: Clontech
  Vector type: Mammalian Expression
  Selectable markers: Hygromycin
Growth in bacteria
  Bacterial resistance: Ampicillin, 100 μg/mL
  Growth temperature: 37°C
  Growth strain: DH5alpha
  Copy number: High Copy
Gene/Insert
  Gene/Insert name: Membrane-localized Infrared Fluorescent Protein (alt name: iRFP713)
  Promoter: CMV-IE
  Tag / fusion protein: Palmitylation signal (N terminal on insert)
  Cloning method: Ligation Independent Cloning
  Sequencing primers: 5′ CMV F; 3′ SV40pA R
Terms and licenses: Academic/Nonprofit Terms; Industry Terms: Not Available to Industry
How to cite: pOTTC591 - pCMV Mem-iRFP was a gift from Brandon Harvey (Addgene plasmid # 59134 ; http://n2t.net/addgene:59134 ; RRID:Addgene_59134)
